>Addgene plasmid #110749 | Human USP30 (1-517, C77A, MG-38-16) | addgene full sequence | sequence record 212929 | Addgene NGS Result
TCCTGCATCTTTTAATCAAATCCCAAGATGTGTATAAACGCGCCGGTATGTACAGGAAGAGGTTTATACT
AAACTGTTACATTGCAAACGTGGTTTCGTGTGCCAAGTGTGAAAACCGATGTTTAATCAAGGCTCTGACG
CATTTCTACAACCACGACTCCAAGTGTGTGGGTGAAGTCATGCATCTTTTAATCAAATCCCAAGATGTGT
ATAAACCACCAAACTGCCAAAAAATGAAAACTGTCGACAAGCTCTGTCCGTTTGCTGGCAACTGCAAGGG
TCTCAATCCTATTTGTAATTATTGAATAATAAAACAATTATAAATGTCAAATTTGTTTTTTATTAACGAT
ACAAACCAAACGCAACAAGAACATTTGTAGTATTATCTATAATTGAAAACGCGTAGTTATAATCGCTGAG
GTAATATTTAAAATCATTTTCAAATGATTCACAGTTAATTTGCGACAATATAATTTTATTTTCACATAAA
CTAGACGCCTTGTCGTCTTCTTCTTCGTATTCCTTCTCTTTTTCATTTTTCTCTTCATAAAAATTAACAT
AGTTATTATCGTATCCATATATGTATCTATCGTATAGAGTAAATTTTTTGTTGTCATAAATATATATGTC
TTTTTTAATGGGGTGTATAGTACCGCTGCGCATAGTTTTTCTGTAATTTACAACAGTGCTATTTTCTGGT
AGTTCTTCGGAGTGTGTTGCTTTAATTATTAAATTTATATAATCAATGAATTTGGGATCGTCGGTTTTGT
ACAATATGTTGCCGGCATAGTACGCAGCTTCTTCTAGTTCAATTACACCATTTTTTAGCAGCACCGGATT
AACATAACTTTCCAAAATGTTGTACGAACCGTTAAACAAAAACAGTTCACCTCCCTTTTCTATACTATTG
TCTGCGAGCAGTTGTTTGTTGTTAAAAATAACAGCCATTGTAATGAGACGCACAAACTAATATCACAAAC
TGGAAATGTCTATCAATATATAGTTGCTGATGGCCGGCCGTAATGAGACGCACAAACTAATATCACAAAC
TGGAAATGTCTATCAATATATAGTTGCTCTAGTTATTAATAGTAATCAATTACGGGGTCATTAGTTCATA
GCCCATATATGGAGTTCCGCGTTACATAACTTACGGTAAATGGCCCGCCTGGCTGACCGCCCAACGACCC
CCGCCCATTGACGTCAATAATGACGTATGTTCCCATAGTAACGCCAATAGGGACTTTCCATTGACGTCAA
TGGGTGGAGTATTTACGGTAAACTGCCCACTTGGCAGTACATCAAGTGTATCATATGCCAAGTACGCCCC
CTATTGACGTCAATGACGGTAAATGGCCCGCCTGGCATTATGCCCAGTACATGACCTTATGGGACTTTCC
TACTTGGCAGTACATCTACGTATTAGTCATCGCTATTACCATGCATGGTCGAGGTGAGCCCCACGTTCTG
CTTCACTCTCCCCATCTCCCCCCCCTCCCCACCCCCAATTTTGTATTTATTTATTTTTTAATTATTTTGT
GCAGCGATGGGGGCGGGGGGGGGGGGGGGGCGCGCGCCGGGGGGGGGGGGGGGGGGGGGGGGGGGGGGGG
GGGGGGGGGGGGGGGGGGCGGCGGCAGCCAATCAGAGCGGCGCGCTCCGAAAGTTTCCTTTTATGGCGAG
GCGGCGGCGGCGGCGGCCCTATAAAAAGCGAAGCGCGCGGCGGGCGGGAGTCGCTGCGCGCTGCCTTCGC
CCCGTGCCCCGCTCCGCCGCCGCCTCGCGCCGCCCGCCCCGGCTCTGACTGACCGCGTTACTCCCACAGG
TGAGCGGGCGGGACGGCCCTTCTCCTTCGGGCTGTAATTAGCGCTTGGTTTAATGACGGCTTGTTTCTTT
TCTGTGGCTGCGTGAAAGCCTTGAGGGGCTCCGGGAGGGCCCTTTGTGCGGGGGGAGCGGCTCGGGGCTG
TCCGCGGGGGGACGGCTGCCTTCGGGGGGGACGGGGCAGGGCGGGGTTCGGCTTCTGGCGTGTGACCGGC
GGCTCTAGAGCCTCTGCTAACCATGTTCATGCCTTCTTCTTTTTCCTACAGCTCCTGGGCAACGTGCTGG
TTATTGTGCTGTCTCATCATTTTGGCAAAGAATTGGATCGGACCGAAATTAATACGACTCACTATAGGGG
AATTGTGAGCGGATAACAATTCCCCGGAGTTAATCCGGGACCTTTAATTCAACCCAACACAATATATTAT
AGTTAAATAAGAATTATTATCAAATCATTTGTATATTAATTAAAATACTATACTGTAAATTACATTTTAT
TTACAATCAAAGGAGATATACCATGCTGAGCAGCCGTGCCGAAGCAGCAATGACCGCAGCAGATCGTGCA
ATTCAGCGTTTTCTGCGTACCGGTGCAGCAGTTCGTTATAAAGTTATGAAAAACTGGGGTGTGATTGGTG
GTATTGCAGCAGCACTGGCAGCAGGTATTTATGTTATTTGGGGTCCGATTACCGAACGTAAAAAACGTCG
TAAAGGTCTGGTTCCGGGTCTGGTTAATCTGGGTAATACCGCTTTTATGAATAGCCTGCTGCAGGGTCTG
AGCGCATGTCCGGCATTTATTCGTTGGCTGGAAGAATTCACCAGCCAGTATAGCCGTGATCAGAAAGAAC
CGCCTAGCCATCAGTATCTGAGCCTGACCCTGCTGCATCTGCTGAAAGCACTGAGCTGTCAAGAGGTTAC
CGATGATGAAGTTCTGGATGCAAGCTGTCTGCTGGATGTTCTGCGTATGTATCGTTGGCAGATTAGCAGC
TTTGAAGAACAGGATGCACATGAACTGTTTCATGTTATTACCAGCAGCCTGGAAGATGAACGTGATCGTC
AGCCTCGTGTTACCCACCTGTTTGATGTTCATAGCCTGGAACAGCAGAGCGAAATTACCCCGAAACAAAT
TACCTGTCGTACCCGTGGTAGTCCGCATCCGACCAGCAATCATTGGAAAAGCCAGCATCCGTTTCATGGT
CGTCTGACCAGTAATATGGTTTGTAAACATTGCGAACATCAGAGTCCGGTTCGTTTTGATACCTTTGATA
GCCTGAGCCTGTCAATTCCGGCAGCAACCTGGGGTCATCCGCTGACCCTGGATCATTGTCTGCATCATTT
CATTAGCAGCGAAAGCGTTCGTGATGTTGTTTGTGATAACTGCACCAAAATTGAAGCAAAAGGCACCCTG
AATGGTGAAAAAGTTGAACATCAGCGTACCACCTTTGTGAAACAGCTGAAACTGGGTAAACTGCCGCAGT
GTCTGTGTATTCATCTGCAGCGTCTGTCTTGGAGCAGCCATGGTACACCGCTGAAACGTCATGAACATGT
GCAGTTTAATGAGTTCCTGATGATGGACATCTATAAATACCATCTGCTGGGCCATAAACCGAGCCAGCAT
AATCCGAAACTGAACAAAAATCCGGGTCCGACCCTGGAACTGCAGGATGGTCCGGGTGCACCGACACCGG
TTCTGAATCAGCCTGGCGCACCGAAAACCCAGATTTTTATGAACGGTGCATGTAGCCCGAGTCTGCTGCC
GACCCTGAGTGCACCGATGCCGTTTCCGCTGCCGGTTGTTCCGGATTATAGCAGCAGTACCTACCTGTTT
CGTCTGATGGCAGTTGTTGTTCATCATGGTGATATGCATAGCGGTCATTTTGTTACCTATCGTCGTAGCC
CTCCGAGCGCACGTAATCCGCTGAGCACCAGTAATCAGTGGCTGTGGGTTAGTGATGATACCGTTCGTAA
AGCAAGCCTGCAAGAAGTTCTGAGCAGCAGCGCATATCTGCTGTTTTACGAGCGTGTTCTGAGCCGTATG
CAGCATCAGAGCCAAGAATGTAAAAGCGAAGAATAAAAACATCACCATCACCATCACTAAGTGATTAACC
TCAGGTGCAGGCTGCCTATCAGAAGGTGGTGGCTGGTGTGGCCAATGCCCTGGCTCACAAATACCACTGA
GATCGATCTTTTTCCCTCTGCCAAAAATTATGGGGACATCATGAAGCCCCTTGAGCATCTGACTTCTGGC
TAATAAAGGAAATTTATTTTCATTGCAATAGTGTGTTGGAATTTTTTGTGTCTCTCACTCGGAAGGACAT
ATGGGAGGGCAAATCATTTAAAACATCAGAATGAGTATTTGGTTTAGAGTTTGGCAACATATGCCCATAT
GTAACTAGCATAACCCCTTGGGGCCTCTAAACGGGTCTTGAGGGGTTTTTTGCTGAAAGCATGCGGAGGA
AATTCTCCTTGAAGTTTCCCTGGTGTTCAAAGTAAAGGAGTTTGCACCAGACGCACCTCTGTTCACTGGT
CCGGCGTATTAAAACACGATACATTGTTATTAGTACATTTATTAAGCGCTAGATTCTGTGCGTTGTTGAT
TTACAGACAATTGTTGTACGTATTTTAATAATTCATTAAATTTATAATCTTTAGGGTGGTATGTTAGAGC
GAAAATCAAATGATTTTCAGCGTCTTTATATCTGAATTTAAATATTAAATCCTCAATAGATTTGTAAAAT
AGGTTTCGATTAGTTTCAAACAAGGGTTGTTTTTCCGAACCGATGGCTGGACTATCTAATGGATTTTCGC
TCAACGCCACAAAACTTGCCAAATCTTGTAGCAGCAATCTAGCTTTGTCGATATTCGTTTGTGTTTTGTT
TTGTAATAAAGGTTCGACGTCGTTCAAAATATTATGCGCTTTTGTATTTCTTTCATCACTGTCGTTAGTG
TACAATTGACTCGACGTAAACACGTTAAATAGAGCTTGGACATATTTAACATCGGGCGTGTTAGCTTTAT
TAGGCCGATTATCGTCGTCGTCCCAACCCTCGTCGTTAGAAGTTGCTTCCGAAGACGATTTTGCCATAGC
CACACGACGCCTATTAATTGTGTCGGCTAACACGTCCGCGATCAAATTTGTAGTTGAGCTTTTTGGAATT
GCGATCGCATAACTTCGTATAGCATACATTATACGAAGTTATAAGCTCGGAACGCTGCGCTCGGTCGTTC
GGCTGCGGCGAGCGGTATCAGCTCACTCAAAGGCGGTAATACGGTTATCCACAGAATCAGGGGATAACGC
AGGAAAGAACATGTGAGCAAAAGGCCAGCAAAAGGCCAGGAACCGTAAAAAGGCCGCGTTGCTGGCGTTT
TTCCATAGGCTCCGCCCCCTGACGAGCATCACAAAAATCGACGCTCAAGTCAGAGGTGGCGAAACCCGAC
AGGACTATAAAGATACCAGGCGTTTCCCCCTGGAAGCTCCCTCGTGCGCTCTCCTGTTCCGACCCTGCCG
CTTACCGGATACCTGTCCGCCTTTCTCCCTTCGGGAAGCGTGGCGCTTTCTCATAGCTCACGCTGTAGGT
ATCTCAGTTCGGTGTAGGTCGTTCGCTCCAAGCTGGGCTGTGTGCACGAACCCCCCGTTCAGCCCGACCG
CTGCGCCTTATCCGGTAACTATCGTCTTGAGTCCAACCCGGTAAGACACGACTTATCGCCACTGGCAGCA
GCCACTGGTAACAGGATTAGCAGAGCGAGGTATGTAGGCGGTGCTACAGAGTTCTTGAAGTGGTGGCCTA
ACTACGGCTACACTAGAAGAACAGTATTTGGTATCTGCGCTCTGCTGAAGCCAGTTACCTTCGGAAAAAG
AGTTGGTAGCTCTTGATCCGGCAAACAAACCACCGCTGGTAGCGGTGGTTTTTTTGTTTGCAAGCAGCAG
ATTACGCGCAGAAAAAAAGGATCTCAAGAAGATCCTTTGTTACCAATGCTTAATCAGTGAGGCACCTATC
TCAGCGATCTGTCTATTTCGTTCATCCATAGTTGCCTGACTCCCCGTCGTGTAGATAACTACGATACGGG
AGGGCTTACCATCTGGCCCCAGTGCTGCAATGATACCGCGAGACCCACGCTCACCGGCTCCAGATTTATC
AGCAATAAACCAGCCAGCCGGAAGGGCCGAGCGCAGAAGTGGTCCTGCAACTTTATCCGCCTCCATCCAG
TCTATTAATTGTTGCCGGGAAGCTAGAGTAAGTAGTTCGCCAGTTAATAGTTTGCGCAACGTTGTTGCCA
TTGCTACAGGCATCGTGGTGTCACGCTCGTCGTTTGGTATGGCTTCATTCAGCTCCGGTTCCCAACGATC
AAGGCGAGTTACATGATCCCCCATGTTGTGCAAAAAAGCGGTTAGCTCCTTCGGTCCTCCGATCGTTGTC
AGAAGTAAGTTGGCCGCAGTGTTATCACTCATGGTTATGGCAGCACTGCATAATTCTCTTACTGTCATGC
CATCCGTAAGATGCTTTTCTGTGACTGGTGAGTACTCAACCAAGTCATTCTGAGAATAGTGTATGCGGCG
ACCGAGTTGCTCTTGCCCGGCGTCAATACGGGATAATACCGCGCCACATAGCAGAACTTTAAAAGTGCTC
ATCATTGGAAAACGTTCTTCGGGGCGAAAACTCTCAAGGATCTTACCGCTGTTGAGATCCAGTTCGATGT
AACCCACTCGTGCACCCAACTGATCTTCAGCATCTTTTACTTTCACCAGCGTTTCTGGGTGAGCAAAAAC
AGGAAGGCAAAATGCCGCAAAAAAGGGAATAAGGGCGACACGGAAATGTTGAATACTCATACTCTTCCTT
TTTCAATATTATTGAAGCATTTATCAGGGTTATTGTCTCATGTCCGCGCGTT
Features (pLannotate 1.2.2; 21 found; start..end, strand, type, name):
      4..39      +  CDS            lef2 (fragment): baculovirus late expression factor 2
    181..1008    +  misc_recomb    baculovirus recombination region (lef2/ORF603): contains ORF603 and part of lef2
   1020..1078    +  misc_recomb    baculovirus recombination region (ORF603) (fragment): contains ORF603 and part of lef2
   1140..1443    +  enhancer       CMV enhancer: human cytomegalovirus immediate early enhancer
   1449..1572    +  promoter       chicken β-actin promoter (fragment): contains a 21-bp deletion relative to the standard chicken β-actin promoter
   1607..1630    +  promoter       chicken β-actin promoter (fragment): No description available
   1727..1862    +  intron         hybrid intron (fragment): hybrid between chicken β-actin (CBA) and minute virus of mice (MMV) introns (Gray et al., 2011)
   1951..2081    +  intron         chimeric intron (fragment): chimera between introns from chicken β-actin and rabbit β-globin
   2150..2168    +  promoter       T7 promoter: promoter for bacteriophage T7 RNA polymerase
   2169..2193    +  protein_bind   lac operator: The lac repressor binds to the lac operator to inhibit transcription in E. coli. This inhibition can be relieved by adding lactose or isopropyl-β-D-thiogalactopyranoside (IPTG). lac repressor encoded by lacI
   2209..2318    +  promoter       p10 promoter: baculovirus promoter for expression in insect cells
   2333..3883    +  CDS            USP30: UBP30_HUMAN - Experimental evidence at protein level: Swiss-Prot protein existence level 1. Deubiquitinating enzyme tethered to the mitochondrial outer membrane that acts as a key inhibitor of mitophagy by counteracting the action of parkin (PRKN): hydrolyzes ubiquitin attached by parkin on target proteins, such as RHOT1/MIRO1 and TOMM20, thereby blocking parkin's ability to drive mitophagy (PubMed:18287522, PubMed:24896179, PubMed:25527291, PubMed:25621951). Preferentially cleaves 'Lys-6'- and 'Lys-11'-linked polyubiquitin chains, 2 types of linkage that participate in mitophagic signaling (P
   3890..3907    +  CDS            7xHis (fragment): 6xHis affinity tag
   3919..3987    +  CDS            HBB (fragment): HBB_PONPY - Experimental evidence at transcript level: Swiss-Prot protein existence level 2. Involved in oxygen transport from the lung to the various peripheral tissues. From Pongo pygmaeus (Bornean orangutan).
   4062..4117    +  polyA_signal   β-globin poly(A) signal: rabbit β-globin polyadenylation signal (Gil and Proudfoot, 1987)
   4205..4252    +  terminator     T7 terminator: transcription terminator for bacteriophage T7 RNA polymerase
   4265..4970    +  misc_recomb    baculovirus recombination region (ORF1629): contains part of ORF1629
   4979..5012    +  protein_bind   loxP: Cre-mediated recombination occurs in the 8-bp core sequence (GCATACAT). Cre recombinase
   5180..5767    -  rep_origin     ori: high-copy-number ColE1/pMB1/pBR322/pUC origin of replication
   5780..6640    -  CDS            AmpR: β-lactamase; bla; confers resistance to ampicillin, carbenicillin, and related antibiotics
   6641..6692    -  promoter       AmpR promoter (fragment): bla
