[The description below was written by a language model from this plasmid's Addgene catalogue record and pLannotate feature annotations shown in this document.]
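Description:
Human USP30 (1-517, C77A, MG-38-16) is a mammalian expression plasmid built on the pTriEx2 backbone and intended for transient transfection of a mutant form of the human deubiquitinase USP30. It is propagated in E. coli through a high-copy ColE1/pUC-type origin and selected with ampicillin via the β-lactamase gene. The insert, derived from a synthesised gene, encodes full-length USP30 (residues 1–517) carrying the C77A substitution. The record does not explain the mutation. A short His-tag sequence is annotated just downstream of the coding region, although the record does not confirm that it is in frame with the insert. USP30 is a mitochondrial outer membrane-tethered enzyme that opposes parkin-driven mitophagy and preferentially cleaves Lys6- and Lys11-linked polyubiquitin.

The catalogue lists the promoter as CMV. The feature table shows more specifically a CMV immediate-early enhancer joined to chicken β-actin promoter fragments and chimeric intron sequence, a CAG-style hybrid promoter that gives strong expression in mammalian cells. Transcripts end at a rabbit β-globin polyadenylation signal, and the short "HBB" hit before it probably reflects β-globin-derived sequence rather than a separate gene.

In keeping with the multi-host design of the pTriEx series, the same open reading frame also sits behind a T7 promoter with a lac operator and a T7 terminator for inducible bacterial expression, and behind a baculovirus p10 promoter. The cassette is flanked by the lef2/ORF603 and ORF1629 recombination regions, which allow transfer into a baculovirus genome for insect cell expression. A loxP site lies in the backbone. The stated use here is nonetheless transient expression in mammalian cells, in connection with mechanistic studies of USP30.
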