Addgene plasmid #110749: Human USP30 (1-517, C77A, MG-38-16)
Purpose: Transient transfection of human USP30 C77A
Depositing lab: David Komander. Depositing organization: MRC Laboratory of Molecular Biology. Publication: Mechanism and regulation of the Lys6-selective deubiquitinase USP30. Gersch M, Gladkova C, Schubert AF, Michel MA, Maslen S, Komander D. Nat Struct Mol Biol. 2017 Sep 25. doi: 10.1038/nsmb.3475. PubMed 28945249.
Backbone
  Vector backbone: pTriEx2
  Backbone manufacturer: Merck
  Vector type: Mammalian Expression
Growth in bacteria
  Bacterial resistance: Ampicillin, 100 μg/mL
  Growth temperature: 37°C
  Growth strain: DH5alpha
  Copy number: Unknown
Gene/Insert
  Gene/Insert name: USP30
  Species: H. sapiens (human)
  Mutation: C77A
  Entrez Gene: USP30
  Promoter: CMV
  Cloning method: Unknown
  Sequencing primers: 5′ AATACGACTCACTATAGGG; 3′ TCGATCTCAGTGGTATTTGTG
Resource information
  A portion of this plasmid was derived from a plasmid made by: USP30 gene obtained through gene synthesis
Terms and licenses: Academic/Nonprofit Terms; Industry Terms: Not Available to Industry
How to cite: Human USP30 (1-517, C77A, MG-38-16) was a gift from David Komander (Addgene plasmid # 110749 ; http://n2t.net/addgene:110749 ; RRID:Addgene_110749)
