>Addgene plasmid #110749 | Human USP30 (1-517, C77A, MG-38-16) | depositor partial sequence | sequence record 208260 | insert
TATATTATAGTTAAATAAGAATTATTATCAAATCATTTGTATATTAATTAAAATACTATACTGTAAATTA
CATTTTATTTACAATCAAAGGAGATATACCATGCTGAGCAGCCGTGCCGAAGCAGCAATGACCGCAGCAG
ATCGTGCAATTCAGCGTTTTCTGCGTACCGGTGCAGCAGTTCGTTATAAAGTTATGAAAAACTGGGGTGT
GATTGGTGGTATTGCAGCAGCACTGGCAGCAGGTATTTATGTTATTTGGGGTCCGATTACCGAACGTAAA
AAACGTCGTAAAGGTCTGGTTCCGGGTCTGGTTAATCTGGGTAATACCGCTTTTATGAATAGCCTGCTGC
AGGGTCTGAGCGCATGTCCGGCATTTATTCGTTGGCTGGAAGAATTCACCAGCCAGTATAGCCGTGATCA
GAAAGAACCGCCTAGCCATCAGTATCTGAGCCTGACCCTGCTGCATCTGCTGAAAGCACTGAGCTGTCAA
GAGGTTACCGATGATGAAGTTCTGGATGCAAGCTGTCTGCTGGATGTTCTGCGTATGTATCGTTGGCAGA
TTAGCAGCTTTGAAGAACAGGATGCACATGAACTGTTTCATGTTATTACCAGCAGCCTGGAAGATGAACG
TGATCGTCAGCCTCGTGTTACCCACCTGTTTGATGTTCATAGCCTGGAACAGCAGAGCGAAATTACCCCG
AAACAAATTACCTGTCGTACCCGTGGTAGTCCGCATCCGACCAGCAATCATTGGAAAAGCCAGCATCCGT
TTCATGGTCGTCTGACCAGTAATATGGTTTGTAAACATTGCGAACATCAGAGTCCGGTTCGTTTTGATAC
CTTTGATAGCCTGAGCCTGTCAATTCCGGCAGCAACCTGGGGTCATCCGCTGACCCTGGATCATTGTCTG
CATCATTTCATTAGCAGCGAAAGCGTTCGTGATGTTGTTTGTGATAACTGCACCAAAATTGAAGCAAAAG
GCACCCTGAATGGTGAAAAAGTTGAACATCAGCGTACCACCTTTGTGAAACAGCTGAAACTGGGTAAACT
GCCGCAGTGTCTGTGTATTCATCTGCAGCGTCTGTCTTGGAGCAGCCATGGTACACCGCTGAAACGTCAT
GAACATGTGCAGTTTAATGAGTTCCTGATGATGGACATCTATAAATACCATCTGCTGGGCCATAAACCGA
GCCAGCATAATCCGAAACTGAACAAAAATCCGGGTCCGACCCTGGAACTGCAGGATGGTCCGGGTGCACC
GACACCGGTTCTGAATCAGCCTGGCGCACCGAAAACCCAGATTTTTATGAACGGTGCATGTAGCCCGAGT
CTGCTGCCGACCCTGAGTGCACCGATGCCGTTTCCGCTGCCGGTTGTTCCGGATTATAGCAGCAGTACCT
ACCTGTTTCGTCTGATGGCAGTTGTTGTTCATCATGGTGATATGCATAGCGGTCATTTTGTTACCTATCG
TCGTAGCCCTCCGAGCGCACGTAATCCGCTGAGCACCAGTAATCAGTGGCTGTGGGTTAGTGATGATACC
GTTCGTAAAGCAAGCCTGCAAGAAGTTCTGAGCAGCAGCGCATATCTGCTGTTTTACGAGCGTGTTCTGA
GCCGTATGCAGCATCAGAGCCAAGAATGTAAAAGCGAAGAATAAAAACATCACCATCACCATCACTAAGT
GATTAAC
